>Addgene plasmid #188483 | rtTA-sg-mGreenLantern332 | addgene full sequence | sequence record 369589 | Addgene NGS Result
TACGGGGAAAAGGCCTCCACGGCCCCATAAAGATGGTTAATGAGGGCCTATTTCCCATGATTCCTTCATA
TTTGCATATACGATACAAGGCTGTTAGAGAGATAATTGGAATTAATTTGACTGTAAACACAAAGATATTA
GTACAAAATACGTGACGTAGAAAGTAATAATTTCTTGGGTAGTTTGCAGTTTTAAAATTATGTTTTAAAA
TGGACTATCATATGCTTATCGTAACTTGAAAGTATTTCGATTTCTTGGCTTTATATATCTTGTGGAAAGG
ACGAAACACCGTACCTACAAGACCCGCGCCGGTTTTAGAGCTAGAAATAGCAAGTTAAAATAAGGCTAGT
CCGTTATCAACTTGAAAAAGTGGCACCGAGTCGGTGCTTTTTTTCCGCATTAACCCACCCAAGATCTGGC
CTCCGCGCCGGGTTTTGGCGCCTCCCGCGGGCGCCCCCCTCCTCACGGCGAGCGCTGCCACGTCAGACGA
AGGGCGCAGCGAGCGTCCTGATCCTTCCGCCCGGACGCTCAGGACAGCGGCCCGCTGCTCATAAGACTCG
GCCTTAGAACCCCAGTATCAGCAGAAGGACATTTTAGGACGGGACTTGGGTGACTCTAGGGCACTGGTTT
TCTTTCCAGAGAGCGGAACAGGCGAGGAAAAGTAGTCCCTTCTCGGCGATTCTGCGGAGGGATCTCCGTG
GGGCGGTGAACGCCGATGATTATATAAGGACGCGCCGGGTGTGGCACAGCTAGTTCCGTCGCAGCCGGGA
TTTGGGTCGCGGTTCTTGTTTGTGGATCGCTGTGATCGTCACTTGGTGAGTAGCGGGCTGCTGGGCTGGC
CGGGGCTTTCGTGGCCGCCGGGCCGCTCGGTGGGACGGAAGCGTGTGGAGAGACCGCCAAGGGCTGTAGT
CTGGGTCCGCGAGCAAGGTTGCCCTGAACTGGGGGTTGGGGGGAGCGCAGCAAAATGGCGGCTGTTCCCG
AGTCTTGAATGGAAGACGCTTGTGAGGCGGGCTGTGAGGTCGTTGAAACAAGGTGGGGGGCATGGTGGGC
GGCAAGAACCCAAGGTCTTGAGGCCTTCGCTAATGCGGGAAAGCTCTTATTCGGGTGAGATGGGCTGGGG
CACCATCTGGGGACCCTGACGTGAAGTTTGTCACTGACTGGAGAACTCGGTTTGTCGTCTGTTGCGGGGG
CGGCAGTTATGGCGGTGCCGTTGGGCAGTGCACCCGTACCTTTGGGAGCGCGCGCCCTCGTCGTGTCGTG
ACGTCACCCGTTCTGTTGGCTTATAATGCAGGGTGGGGCCACCTGCCGGTAGGTGTGCGGTAGGCTTTTC
TCCGTCGCAGGACGCAGGGTTCGGGCCTAGGGTAGGCTCTCCTGAATCGACAGGCGCCGGACCTCTGGTG
AGGGGAGGGATAAGTGAGGCGTCAGTTTCTTTGGTCGGTTTTATGTACCTATCTTCTTAAGTAGCTGAAG
CTCCGGTTTTGAACTATGCGCTCGGGGTTGGCGAGTGTGTTTTGTGAAGTTTTTTAGGCACCTTTTGAAA
TGTAATCATTTGGGTCAATATGTAATTTTCAGTGTTAGACTAGTAAATTGTCCGCTAAATTCTGGCCGTT
TTTGGCTTTTTTGTTAGACGAAGCTTGGTACCGAGCTCGGATCTCCACCCCGTACCGGTCCTGCAGTCGA
ATTCACCATGTCTAGACTGGACAAGAGCAAAGTCATAAACGGAGCTCTGGAATTACTCAATGGTGTCGGT
ATCGAAGGCCTGACGACAAGGAAACTCGCTCAAAAGCTGGGAGTTGAGCAGCCTACCCTGTACTGGCACG
TGAAGAACAAGCGGGCCCTGCTCGATGCCCTGCCAATCGAGATGCTGGACAGGCATCATACCCACTTCTG
CCCCCTGGAAGGCGAGTCATGGCAAGACTTTCTGCGGAACAACGCCAAGTCATACCGCTGTGCTCTCCTC
TCACATCGCGACGGGGCTAAAGTGCATCTCGGCACCCGCCCAACAGAGAAACAGTACGAAACCCTGGAAA
ATCAGCTCGCGTTCCTGTGTCAGCAAGGCTTCTCCCTGGAGAACGCACTGTACGCTCTGTCCGCCGTGGG
CCACTTTACACTGGGCTGCGTATTGGAGGAACAGGAGCATCAAGTAGCAAAAGAGGAAAGAGAGACACCT
ACCACCGATTCTATGCCCCCACTTCTGAGACAAGCAATTGAGCTGTTCGACCGGCAGGGAGCCGAACCTG
CCTTCCTTTTCGGCCTGGAACTAATCATATGTGGCCTGGAGAAACAGCTAAAGTGCGAAAGCGGCGGGCC
GACCGACGCCCTTGACGATTTTGACTTAGACATGCTCCCAGCCGATGCCCTTGACGACTTTGACCTTGAT
ATGCTGCCTGCTGACGCTCTTGACGATTTTGACCTTGACATGCTCCCCGGGTAACTAAGTAAGGATCCGC
GGCCGCACTAGAGGAATTCCGCCCCTCTCCCCCCCCCCCCTAACGTTACTGGCCGAAGCCGCTTGGAATA
AGGCCGGTGTGCGTTTGTCTATATGTTATTTTCCACCATATTGCCGTCTTTTGGCAATGTGAGGGCCCGG
AAACCTGGCCCTGTCTTCTTGACGAGCATTCCTAGGGGTCTTTCCCCTCTCGCCAAAGGAATGCAAGGTC
TGTTGAATGTCGTGAAGGAAGCAGTTCCTCTGGAAGCTTCTTGAAGACAAACAACGTCTGTAGCGACCCT
TTGCAGGCAGCGGAACCCCCCACCTGGCGACAGGTGCCTCTGCGGCCAAAAGCCACGTGTATAAGATACA
CCTGCAAAGGCGGCACAACCCCAGTGCCACGTTGTGAGTTGGATAGTTGTGGAAAGAGTCAAATGGCTCT
CCTCAAGCGTATTCAACAAGGGGCTGAAGGATGCCCAGAAGGTACCCCATTGTATGGGATCTGATCTGGG
GCCTCGGTGCACATGCTTTACATGTGTTTAGTCGAGGTTAAAAAAACGTCTAGGCCCCCCGAACCACGGG
GACGTGGTTTTCCTTTGAAAAACACGATGATAAGCTTACCGGTCCACCATGATTGAACAAGATGGATTGC
ACGCAGGTTCTCCGGCCGCTTGGGTGGAGAGGCTATTCGGCTATGACTGGGCACAACAGACAATCGGCTG
CTCTGATGCCGCCGTGTTCCGGCTGTCAGCGCAGGGGCGCCCGGTTCTTTTTGTCAAGACCGACCTGTCC
GGTGCCCTGAATGAACTGCAAGACGAGGCAGCGCGGCTATCGTGGCTGGCCACGACGGGCGTTCCTTGCG
CAGCTGTGCTCGACGTTGTCACTGAAGCGGGAAGGGACTGGCTGCTATTGGGCGAAGTGCCGGGGCAGGA
TCTCCTGTCATCTCACCTTGCTCCTGCCGAGAAAGTATCCATCATGGCTGATGCAATGCGGCGGCTGCAT
ACGCTTGATCCGGCTACCTGCCCATTCGACCACCAAGCGAAACATCGCATCGAGCGAGCACGTACTCGGA
TGGAAGCCGGTCTTGTCGATCAGGATGATCTGGACGAAGAGCATCAGGGGCTCGCGCCAGCCGAACTGTT
CGCCAGGCTCAAGGCGAGCATGCCCGACGGCGAGGATCTCGTCGTGACCCATGGCGATGCCTGCTTGCCG
AATATCATGGTGGAAAATGGCCGCTTTTCTGGATTCATCGACTGTGGCCGGCTGGGTGTGGCGGACCGCT
ATCAGGACATAGCGTTGGCTACCCGTGATATTGCTGAAGAGCTTGGCGGCGAATGGGCTGACCGCTTCCT
CGTGCTTTACGGTATCGCCGCTCCCGATTCGCAGCGCATCGCCTTCTATCGCCTTCTTGACGAGTTCTTC
TGACAATCAACCTCTGGATTACAAAATTTGTGGTTAACTAACTAAACTTGTTTATTGCAGCTTATAATGG
TTACAAATAAAGCAATAGCATCACAAATTTCACAAATAAAGCATTTTTTTCACTGCATTCTAGTTGTGGT
TTGTCCAAACTCATCAATGTATCTTATCATGTCTGGAATTGACTCAAATGATGTCAATTAGTCTATCAGA
AGCTCATCTGGTCTCCCTTCCGGGGGACAAGACATCCCTGTTTAATATTTAAACAGCAGTGTTCCCAAAC
TGGGTTCTTATATCCCTTGCTCTGGTCAACCAGGTTGCAGGGTTTCCTGTCCTCACAGGAACGAAGTCCC
TAAAGAAACAGTGGCAGCCAGGTTTAGCCCCGGAATTGACTGGATTCCTTTTTTAGGGCCCATTGGTATG
GCTTTTTCCCCGTATCCCCCCAGGTGTCTGCAGGCTCAAAGAGCAGCGAGAAGCGTTCAGAGGAAAGCGA
TCCCGTGCCACCTTCCCCGTGCCCGGGCTGTCCCCGCACGCTGCCGGCTCGGGGATGCGGGGGGAGCGCC
GGACCGGAGCGGAGCCCCGGGCGGCTCGCTGCTGCCCCCTAGCGGGGGAGGGACGTAATTACATCCCTGG
GGGCTTTGGGGGGGGGCTGTCCCTGATATCTATAACAAGAAAATATATATATAATAAGTTATCACGTAAG
TAGAACATGAAATAACAATATAATTATCGTATGAGTTAAATCTTAAAAGTCACGTAAAAGATAATCATGC
GTCATTTTGACTCACGCGGTCGTTATAGTTCAAAATCAGTGACACTTACCGCATTGACAAGCACGCCTCA
CGGGAGCTCCAAGCGGCGACTGAGATGTCCTAAATGCACAGCGACGGATTCGCGCTATTTAGAAAGAGAG
AGCAATATTTCAAGAATGCATGCGTCAATTTTACGCAGACTATCTTTCTAGGGTTAATCTAGCTGCATCA
GGATCATATCGTCGGGTCTTTTTTCCGGCTCAGTCATCGCCCAAGCTGGCGCTATCTGGGCATCGGGGAG
GAAGAAGCCCGTGCCTTTTCCCGCGAGGTTGAAGCGGCATGGAAAGAGTTTGCCGAGGATGACTGCTGCT
GCATTGACGTTGAGCGAAAACGCACGTTTACCATGATGATTCGGGAAGGTGTGGCCATGCACGCCTTTAA
CGGTGAACTGTTCGTTCAGGCCACCTGGGATACCAGTTCGTCGCGGCTTTTCCGGACACAGTTCCGGATG
GTCAGCCCGAAGCGCATCAGCAACCCGAACAATACCGGCGACAGCCGGAACTGCCGTGCCGGTGTGCAGA
TTAATGACAGCGGTGCGGCGCTGGGATATTACGTCAGCGAGGACGGGTATCCTGGCTGGATGCCGCAGAA
ATGGACATGGATACCCCGTGAGTTACCCGGCGGGCGCGCTTGGCGTAATCATGGTCATAGCTGTTTCCTG
TGTGAAATTGTTATCCGCTCACAATTCCACACAACATACGAGCCGGAAGCATAAAGTGTAAAGCCTGGGG
TGCCTAATGAGTGAGCTAACTCACATTAATTGCGTTGCGCTCACTGCCCGCTTTCCAGTCGGGAAACCTG
TCGTGCCAGCTGCATTAATGAATCGGCCAACGCGCGGGGAGAGGCGGTTTGCGTATTGGGCGCTCTTCCG
CTTCCTCGCTCACTGACTCGCTGCGCTCGGTCGTTCGGCTGCGGCGAGCGGTATCAGCTCACTCAAAGGC
GGTAATACGGTTATCCACAGAATCAGGGGATAACGCAGGAAAGAACATGTGAGCAAAAGGCCAGCAAAAG
GCCAGGAACCGTAAAAAGGCCGCGTTGCTGGCGTTTTTCCATAGGCTCCGCCCCCCTGACGAGCATCACA
AAAATCGACGCTCAAGTCAGAGGTGGCGAAACCCGACAGGACTATAAAGATACCAGGCGTTTCCCCCTGG
AAGCTCCCTCGTGCGCTCTCCTGTTCCGACCCTGCCGCTTACCGGATACCTGTCCGCCTTTCTCCCTTCG
GGAAGCGTGGCGCTTTCTCATAGCTCACGCTGTAGGTATCTCAGTTCGGTGTAGGTCGTTCGCTCCAAGC
TGGGCTGTGTGCACGAACCCCCCGTTCAGCCCGACCGCTGCGCCTTATCCGGTAACTATCGTCTTGAGTC
CAACCCGGTAAGACACGACTTATCGCCACTGGCAGCAGCCACTGGTAACAGGATTAGCAGAGCGAGGTAT
GTAGGCGGTGCTACAGAGTTCTTGAAGTGGTGGCCTAACTACGGCTACACTAGAAGAACAGTATTTGGTA
TCTGCGCTCTGCTGAAGCCAGTTACCTTCGGAAAAAGAGTTGGTAGCTCTTGATCCGGCAAACAAACCAC
CGCTGGTAGCGGTGGTTTTTTTGTTTGCAAGCAGCAGATTACGCGCAGAAAAAAAGGATCTCAAGAAGAT
CCTTTGATCTTTTCTACGGGGTCTGACGCTCAGTGGAACGAAAACTCACGTTAAGGGATTTTGGTCATGA
GATTATCAAAAAGGATCTTCACCTAGATCCTTTTAAATTAAAAATGAAGTTTTAAATCAATCTAAAGTAT
ATATGAGTAAACTTGGTCTGACAGTTACCAATGCTTAATCAGTGAGGCACCTATCTCAGCGATCTGTCTA
TTTCGTTCATCCATAGTTGCCTGACTCCCCGTCGTGTAGATAACTACGATACGGGAGGGCTTACCATCTG
GCCCCAGTGCTGCAATGATACCGCGAGACCCACGCTCACCGGCTCCAGATTTATCAGCAATAAACCAGCC
AGCCGGAAGGGCCGAGCGCAGAAGTGGTCCTGCAACTTTATCCGCCTCCATCCAGTCTATTAATTGTTGC
CGGGAAGCTAGAGTAAGTAGTTCGCCAGTTAATAGTTTGCGCAACGTTGTTGCCATTGCTACAGGCATCG
TGGTGTCACGCTCGTCGTTTGGTATGGCTTCATTCAGCTCCGGTTCCCAACGATCAAGGCGAGTTACATG
ATCCCCCATGTTGTGCAAAAAAGCGGTTAGCTCCTTCGGTCCTCCGATCGTTGTCAGAAGTAAGTTGGCC
GCAGTGTTATCACTCATGGTTATGGCAGCACTGCATAATTCTCTTACTGTCATGCCATCCGTAAGATGCT
TTTCTGTGACTGGTGAGTACTCAACCAAGTCATTCTGAGAATAGTGTATGCGGCGACCGAGTTGCTCTTG
CCCGGCGTCAATACGGGATAATACCGCGCCACATAGCAGAACTTTAAAAGTGCTCATCATTGGAAAACGT
TCTTCGGGGCGAAAACTCTCAAGGATCTTACCGCTGTTGAGATCCAGTTCGATGTAACCCACTCGTGCAC
CCAACTGATCTTCAGCATCTTTTACTTTCACCAGCGTTTCTGGGTGAGCAAAAACAGGAAGGCAAAATGC
CGCAAAAAAGGGAATAAGGGCGACACGGAAATGTTGAATACTCATACTCTTCCTTTTTCAATATTATTGA
AGCATTTATCAGGGTTATTGTCTCATGAGCGGATACATATTTGAATGTATTTAGAAAAATAAACAAATAG
GGGTTCCGCGCACATTTCCCCGAAAAGTGCCACCTAAATTGTAAGCGTTAATATTTTGTTAAAATTCGCG
TTAAATTTTTGTTAAATCAGCTCATTTTTTAACCAATAGGCCGAAATCGGCAAAATCCCTTATAAATCAA
AAGAATAGACCGAGATAGGGT
[37 nt withheld, positions 7582-7618]
AAAGAACGTGGACTCCAACGTCAAAGG
[49 nt withheld, positions 7646-7694]
T
[91 nt withheld, positions 7696-7786]
G
[124 nt withheld, positions 7788-7911]
CCCATTCGCCATTCAGGCTGCGCAACTGTTGGGAAGGGCGATCGGTGCGGGCCTCTTCGCTATTACGCCA
GCTGGCGAAAGGGGGATGTGCTGCAAGGCGATTAAGTTGGGTAACGCCAGGGTTTTCCCAGTCACGACGT
TGTAAAACGACGGCCAGTGAGCGCGCCTCGTTCATTCACGTTTTTGAACCCGTGGAGGACGGGCAGACTC
GCGGTGCAAATGTGTTTTACAGCGTGATGGAGCAGATGAAGATGCTCGACACGCTGCAGAACACGCAGCT
AGATTAACCCTAGAAAGATAATCATATTGTGACGTACGTTAAAGATAATCATGTGTAAAATTGACGCATG
TGTTTTATCGGTCTGTATATCGAGGTTTATTTATTAATTTGAATAGATATTAAGTTTTATTATATTTACA
CTTACATACTAATAATAAATTCAACAAACAATTTATTTATGTTTATTTATTTATTAAAAAAAACAAAAAC
TCAAAATTTCTTCTATAAAGTAACAAAACTTTTATGAGGGACAGCCCCCCCCCAAAGCCCCCAGGGATGT
AATTACGTCCCTCCCCCGCTAGGGGGCAGCAGCGAGCCGCCCGGGGCTCCGCTCCGGTCCGGCGCTCCCC
CCGCATCCCCGAGCCGGCAGCGTGCGGGGACAGCCCGGGCACGGGGAAGGTGGCACGGGATCGCTTTCCT
CTGAACGCTTCTCGCTGCTCTTTGAGCCTGCAGACACCTGGGGGGA
Features (pLannotate 1.2.2; 21 found; start..end, strand, type, name):
     42..282     +  promoter       U6 promoter: RNA polymerase III promoter for human U6 snRNA
    312..387     +  misc_RNA       gRNA scaffold: guide RNA scaffold for the Streptococcus pyogenes CRISPR/Cas9 system
    418..1629    +  promoter       UbC promoter: human ubiquitin C promoter
   1688..2385    +  CDS            rtTA3 (fragment): reverse tetracycline transactivator 3 activates expression from Tet-responsive promoters in the presence of doxycycline
   2315..2425    +  CDS            VP48: 3 tandem repeats of the minimal activation domain of herpes simplex virus VP16 (Cheng et al., 2013)
   2581..3043    +  misc_feature   IRES: internal ribosome entry site (IRES) of the encephalomyocarditis virus (EMCV)
   3059..3853    +  CDS            NeoR/KanR: aminoglycoside phosphotransferase from Tn5; aph(3')-II (or nptII); confers resistance to neomycin, kanamycin, and G418 (Geneticin®)
   3855..3882    +  misc_feature   WPRE (fragment): woodchuck hepatitis virus posttranscriptional regulatory element
   3895..4016    +  polyA_signal   SV40 poly(A) signal: SV40 polyadenylation signal
   4034..4126    +  ncRNA          G-CSF SLDE: Accession: RF00183 - G-CSF factor stem-loop destabilising element (SLDE)
   4823..5290    +  CDS            B (fragment): PORTL_LAMBD - Experimental evidence at protein level: Swiss-Prot protein existence level 1. Forms the portal vertex of the capsid (PubMed:6228056, PubMed:6232391). This portal plays critical roles in head assembly, genome packaging, neck/tail attachment, and genome ejection (Probable). The portal protein multimerizes as a single ring-shaped homododecamer arranged around a central channel (PubMed:6232391). Binds to the terminase subunits to form the packaging machine (PubMed:7799432). From Escherichia phage lambda (Bacteriophage lambda).
   5328..5344    -  protein_bind   lac operator: The lac repressor binds to the lac operator to inhibit transcription in E. coli. This inhibition can be relieved by adding lactose or isopropyl-β-D-thiogalactopyranoside (IPTG). lac repressor encoded by lacI
   5352..5382    -  promoter       lac promoter: promoter for the E. coli lac operon
   5397..5418    -  protein_bind   CAP binding site: CAP binding activates transcription in the presence of cAMP. E. coli catabolite activator protein
   5431..5523    -  CDS            lacI (fragment): lac repressor; lacI; The lac repressor binds to the lac operator to inhibit transcription in E. coli. This inhibition can be relieved by adding lactose or isopropyl-β-D-thiogalactopyranoside (IPTG).
   5706..6294    -  rep_origin     ori: high-copy-number ColE1/pMB1/pBR322/pUC origin of replication
   6465..7325    -  CDS            AmpR: β-lactamase; bla; confers resistance to ampicillin, carbenicillin, and related antibiotics
   7326..7430    -  promoter       AmpR promoter: bla
   7483..7911    -  rep_origin     f1 ori (sequence partly withheld): f1 bacteriophage origin of replication; arrow indicates direction of (+) strand synthesis
   7916..8071    -  CDS            lacZα (fragment): LacZα fragment of β-galactosidase; lacZ fragment
   8073..8192    +  CDS            B (fragment): PORTL_LAMBD - Experimental evidence at protein level: Swiss-Prot protein existence level 1. Forms the portal vertex of the capsid (PubMed:6228056, PubMed:6232391). This portal plays critical roles in head assembly, genome packaging, neck/tail attachment, and genome ejection (Probable). The portal protein multimerizes as a single ring-shaped homododecamer arranged around a central channel (PubMed:6232391). Binds to the terminase subunits to form the packaging machine (PubMed:7799432). From Escherichia phage lambda (Bacteriophage lambda).
