[The description below was written by a language model from this plasmid's Addgene catalogue record and pLannotate feature annotations shown in this document.]
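Description:
rtTA-sg-mGreenLantern332 is a mammalian expression/CRISPR plasmid built on the PB_rtTA_BsmBI backbone, about 8.7 kb in the sequenced record. It delivers a single guide RNA against the mGreenLantern fluorescent protein (target site 332) together with a doxycycline-responsive transactivator and a drug marker. In bacteria it is maintained as a high-copy plasmid through a ColE1/pUC-type origin with ampicillin resistance. An f1 origin and remnants of lac/lacZα sequence are also annotated. The "PB" prefix of the backbone name suggests a piggyBac transposon design, but no transposon terminal repeats appear in the feature table. The two short hits to the lambda phage portal protein are probably incidental matches to backbone filler.

The payload consists of two units. A human U6 RNA polymerase III promoter drives the roughly 20-nt spacer, which was inserted by one-step BsmBI cloning that destroys both sites. The spacer sits directly upstream of the Streptococcus pyogenes Cas9 gRNA scaffold. The depositors note that guides not beginning with G need an added G for efficient U6 initiation, consistent with the recorded 21-bp insert size. Downstream, the human ubiquitin C promoter drives a bicistronic transcript encoding rtTA3, whose VP16-derived activation repeats are annotated separately. This is followed by an EMCV IRES and NeoR, and the transcript ends in a WPRE fragment and an SV40 polyadenylation signal. Cells that take up the construct can therefore be selected with G418, and they constitutively produce both the guide and the transactivator.

No Cas9 is encoded here. The rtTA is presumably meant to switch on a Tet-responsive Cas9 supplied from a separate construct when doxycycline is added. This fits the associated work on stably integrating an inducible CRISPR-Cas9 system, in which an mGreenLantern-targeting guide would plausibly let nuclease activity be followed through a fluorescent target, although the record does not state this role.
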