Addgene plasmid #188483: rtTA-sg-mGreenLantern332
Purpose: gRNA plasmid with neomycin resistance expressing a single guide RNA targeting mGreenLantern fluorescent protein site 332.
Depositing lab: Indeever Madireddy & Johan Sosa. Depositing organization: BioCurious. Publication: Stably Integrating an Inducible CRISPR-Cas9 to Protect Against Viral Infections in Vitro. Madireddy I, Pierson Smela M. MicroPubl Biol. 2022 Jun 16;2022. doi: 10.17912/micropub.biology.000590. eCollection 2022. PubMed 35789697.
Backbone
  Vector backbone: PB_rtTA_BsmBI
  Backbone manufacturer: System Biosciences
  Backbone size w/o insert (bp): 8652
  Vector type: Mammalian Expression, CRISPR
  Selectable markers: Neomycin (select with G418)
Growth in bacteria
  Bacterial resistance: Ampicillin, 100 μg/mL
  Growth temperature: 30°C
  Growth strain: DH5alpha
  Copy number: High Copy
Gene/Insert
  Gene/Insert name: mGreenLantern sgRNA (alt name: monomeric green lantern single guide RNA)
  gRNA/shRNA sequence: tacctacaagacccgcgccg
  Species: Synthetic
  Insert size (bp): 21
  Mutation: None
  Promoter: U6
  Tag / fusion protein: PB_rtTA_BsmBI (C terminal on insert)
  Cloning method: Restriction Enzyme; 5′ cloning site BsmBI (destroyed during cloning); 3′ cloning site BsmBI (destroyed during cloning)
  Sequencing primers: 5′ GAG GGC CTA TTT CCC ATG ATT
Terms and licenses: Academic/Nonprofit Terms; Industry Terms: Not Available to Industry
Depositor comments: This plasmid was cloned with the one step BsmBI restriction enzyme cloning method. Please note that gRNA sequences that do not start with a G, need a G added to the sequence before cloning for U6 promoter transcription.
How to cite: rtTA-sg-mGreenLantern332 was a gift from Indeever Madireddy & Johan Sosa (Addgene plasmid # 188483 ; http://n2t.net/addgene:188483 ; RRID:Addgene_188483)
